Addgene plasmid #204134: pJBL815
Purpose: Thermotoga petrophila (T. pe) fluoride riboswitch, pseudoknot/terminator overlap from B. ce
Depositing lab: Julius Lucks. Depositing organization: Northwestern University. Publication: The effect of pseudoknot base pairing on cotranscriptional structural switching of the fluoride riboswitch. Hertz LM, White EN, Kuznedelov K, Cheng L, Yu AM, Kakkaramadam R, Severinov K, Chen A, Lucks JB. Nucleic Acids Res. 2024 May 8;52(8):4466-4482. doi: 10.1093/nar/gkae231. PubMed 38567721.
Backbone
  Vector backbone: p15A oripACYC
  Total vector size (bp): 3208
  Vector type: Bacterial Expression, Synthetic Biology
Growth in bacteria
  Bacterial resistance: Chloramphenicol, 25 μg/mL
  Growth temperature: 37°C
  Growth strain: DH5alpha
  Copy number: Low Copy
Gene/Insert
  Gene/Insert name: T. pe fluoride riboswitch with B. ce pseuoknot regulated sfGFP (alt name: superfolder Green Fluorescent Protein)
  Species: Synthetic
  Insert size (bp): 714
Terms and licenses: Academic/Nonprofit Terms; Industry Terms: Not Available to Industry
How to cite: pJBL815 was a gift from Julius Lucks (Addgene plasmid # 204134 ; http://n2t.net/addgene:204134 ; RRID:Addgene_204134)
