[The description below was written by a language model from this plasmid's Addgene catalogue record and pLannotate feature annotations shown in this document.]
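Description:
pJBL815 is a small (about 3.2 kb) bacterial expression and synthetic-biology plasmid built on a pACYC-type backbone. It replicates in E. coli from the p15A origin, which keeps it at low-to-medium copy and makes it compatible with ColE1-origin plasmids. It is selected with chloramphenicol through a cat gene driven by its own cat promoter and followed by the lambda t0 terminator. The annotation also picks up short fragments of IS1, an RSF origin, and the tet and lac UV5 promoters. These appear to be backbone remnants or partial sequence matches rather than functional parts.

The payload is a fluoride-responsive reporter cassette. The strong constitutive J23119 promoter (the SpeI-ending variant) transcribes a fluoride riboswitch placed directly upstream of the 714 bp superfolder GFP coding sequence, and the unit is closed by tandem rrnB T1 and T7Te terminators. According to the record, the riboswitch is a synthetic chimera. It is the Thermotoga petrophila (T. pe) fluoride riboswitch in which the region where the aptamer pseudoknot overlaps the terminator has been replaced with the corresponding "B. ce" sequence, an abbreviation the record does not expand.

Fluoride riboswitches of this type generally act transcriptionally. Ligand binding stabilises the pseudoknotted aptamer, which disfavours formation of the intrinsic terminator hairpin and lets RNA polymerase read through into the downstream gene. sfGFP fluorescence therefore reports switching in cells. The construct belongs to work on how pseudoknot base pairing affects cotranscriptional folding and structural switching of the fluoride riboswitch, and it is presumably compared against other riboswitch variants.
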