Features (pLannotate 1.2.2; 13 found; start..end, strand, type, name):
     40..183     +  mobile_element IS1 (fragment): prokaryotic transposable element IS1
    302..357     -  rep_origin     RSF ori (fragment): Plasmids containing the RSF 1030 origin of replication can be propagated in E. coli cells that contain additional plasmids with compatible origins.
    445..990     -  rep_origin     p15A ori: Plasmids containing the medium-copy-number p15A origin of replication can be propagated in E. coli cells that contain a second plasmid with the ColE1 origin.
   1102..1126    +  promoter       tet promoter (fragment): E. coli promoter for tetracycline efflux protein gene
   1147..1168    +  promoter       lac UV5 promoter (fragment): E. coli lac promoter with an "up" mutation
   1184..1218    +  promoter       J23119(SpeI) promoter: bacterial promoter (Registry of Standard Biological Parts BBa J23119) modified to end with an SpeI site
   1213..1276    +  ncRNA          Fluoride: Accession: RF01734 - Fluoride riboswitch
   1318..2031    +  CDS            Superfolder GFP: Superfolder GFP is a basic (constitutively fluorescent) green fluorescent protein published in 2005, derived from Aequorea victoria. It is reported to be a very rapidly-maturing weak dimer.
   2067..2138    +  terminator     rrnB T1 terminator: transcription terminator T1 from the E. coli rrnB gene
   2154..2181    +  terminator     T7Te terminator: phage T7 early transcription terminator
   2239..2336    +  promoter       cat promoter: promoter of the E. coli cat gene encoding chloramphenicol acetyltransferase
   2337..2993    +  CDS            cat: CAT_ECOLX - Experimental evidence at protein level: Swiss-Prot protein existence level 1. This enzyme is an effector of chloramphenicol resistance in bacteria. From Escherichia coli. This protein is used as a marker in many commonly used cloning vectors, such as pACYC184.
   3017..3111    +  terminator     lambda t0 terminator: transcription terminator from phage lambda
>Addgene plasmid #204134 | pJBL815 | addgene full sequence | sequence record 403409 | Addgene NGS Result
TCTTCCGTCACAGGTATTTATTCGGCGCAAAGTGCGTCGGGTGATGCTGCCAACTTACTGATTTAGTGTA
TGATGGTGTTTTTGAGGTGCTCCAGTGGCTTCTGTTTCTATCAGCTGTCCCTCCTGTTCAGCTACTGACG
GGGTGGTGCGTAACGGCAAAAGCACCGCCGGACATCAGCGCTAGCGGAGTGTATACTGGCTTACTATGTT
GGCACTGATGAGGGTGTCAGTGAAGTGCTTCATGTGGCAGGAGAAAAAAGGCTGCACCGGTGCGTCAGCA
GAATATGTGATACAGGATATATTCCGCTTCCTCGCTCACTGACTCGCTACGCTCGGTCGTTCGACTGCGG
CGAGCGGAAATGGCTTACGAACGGGGCGGAGATTTCCTGGAAGATGCCAGGAAGATACTTAACAGGGAAG
TGAGAGGGCCGCGGCAAAGCCGTTTTTCCATAGGCTCCGCCCCCCTGACAAGCATCACGAAATCTGACGC
TCAAATCAGTGGTGGCGAAACCCGACAGGACTATAAAGATACCAGGCGTTTCCCCCTGGCGGCTCCCTCG
TGCGCTCTCCTGTTCCTGCCTTTCGGTTTACCGGTGTCATTCCGCTGTTATGGCCGCGTTTGTCTCATTC
CACGCCTGACACTCAGTTCCGGGTAGGCAGTTCGCTCCAAGCTGGACTGTATGCACGAACCCCCCGTTCA
GTCCGACCGCTGCGCCTTATCCGGTAACTATCGTCTTGAGTCCAACCCGGAAAGACATGCAAAAGCACCA
CTGGCAGCAGCCACTGGTAATTGATTTAGAGGAGTTAGTCTTGAAGTCATGCGCCGGTTAAGGCTAAACT
GAAAGGACAAGTTTTGGTGACTGCGCTCCTCCAAGCCAGTTACCTCGGTTCAAAGAGTTGGTAGCTCAGA
GAACCTTCGAAAAACCGCCCTGCAAGGCGGTTTTTTCGTTTTCAGAGCAAGAGATTACGCGCAGACCAAA
ACGATCTCAAGAAGATCATCTTATTAATCAGATAAAATATTTCTAGATTTCAGTGCAATTTATCTCTTCA
AATGTAGCACCTGAAGTCAGCCCCATACGATATAAGTTGTAATTCTCATGTTTGACAGCTTATCATCGAT
AAGCTTCCGATGGCGCGCCGAGAGGCTTTACACTTTATGCTTCCGGCTGAATTCTAAAGATCTTTGACAG
CTAGCTCAGTCCTAGGTATAATACTAGTAACGGGCGATGGAGTTCGCCCAAACTGCCCTGAAGAGGGCTG
ATGACTCCTACTGGCTTGATCAGTAGGAGTCATTTTCTTTTGTAGGAGGAAGGATCTATGAGCAAAGGAG
AAGAACTTTTCACTGGAGTTGTCCCAATTCTTGTTGAATTAGATGGTGATGTTAATGGGCACAAATTTTC
TGTCCGTGGAGAGGGTGAAGGTGATGCTACAAACGGAAAACTCACCCTTAAATTTATTTGCACTACTGGA
AAACTACCTGTTCCGTGGCCAACACTTGTCACTACTCTGACCTATGGTGTTCAATGCTTTTCCCGTTATC
CGGATCACATGAAACGGCATGACTTTTTCAAGAGTGCCATGCCCGAAGGTTATGTACAGGAACGCACTAT
ATCTTTCAAAGATGACGGGACCTACAAGACGCGTGCTGAAGTCAAGTTTGAAGGTGATACCCTTGTTAAT
CGTATCGAGTTAAAGGGTATTGATTTTAAAGAAGATGGAAACATTCTTGGACACAAACTCGAGTACAACT
TTAACTCACACAATGTATACATCACGGCAGACAAACAAAAGAATGGAATCAAAGCTAACTTCAAAATTCG
CCACAACGTTGAAGATGGTTCCGTTCAACTAGCAGACCATTATCAACAAAATACTCCAATTGGCGATGGC
CCTGTCCTTTTACCAGACAACCATTACCTGTCGACACAATCTGTCCTTTCGAAAGATCCCAACGAAAAGC
GTGACCACATGGTCCTTCTTGAGTTTGTAACTGCTGCTGGGATTACACATGGCATGGATGAGCTCTACAA
ATAAGGATCCAAACTCGAGTAAGGATCTCCAGGCATCAAATAAAACGAAAGGCTCAGTCGAAAGACTGGG
CCTTTCGTTTTATCTGTTGTTTGTCGGTGAACGCTCTCTACTAGAGTCACACTGGCTCACCTTCGGGTGG
GCCTTTCTGCGTTTATACCTAGGGTACGGTTTTGGGATCCTTACTCGAGTCTAGACTGCAGTTGATCGGG
CACGTAAGAGGTTCCAACTTTCACCATAATGAAATAAGATCACTACCGGGCGTATTTTTTGAGTTATCGA
GATTTTCAGGAGCTAAGGAAGCTAAAATGGAGAAAAAAATCACTGGATATACCACCGTTGATATATCCCA
ATGGCATCGTAAAGAACATTTTGAGGCATTTCAGTCAGTTGCTCAATGTACCTATAACCAGACCGTTCAG
CTGGATATTACGGCCTTTTTAAAGACCGTAAAGAAAAATAAGCACAAGTTTTATCCGGCCTTTATTCACA
TTCTTGCCCGCCTGATGAATGCTCATCCGGAATTTCGTATGGCAATGAAAGACGGTGAGCTGGTGATATG
GGATAGTGTTCACCCTTGTTACACCGTTTTCCATGAGCAAACTGAAACGTTTTCATCGCTCTGGAGTGAA
TACCACGACGATTTCCGGCAGTTTCTACACATATATTCGCAAGATGTGGCGTGTTACGGTGAAAACCTGG
CCTATTTCCCTAAAGGGTTTATTGAGAATATGTTTTTCGTCTCAGCCAATCCCTGGGTGAGTTTCACCAG
TTTTGATTTAAACGTGGCCAATATGGACAACTTCTTCGCCCCCGTTTTCACCATGGGCAAATATTATACG
CAAGGCGACAAGGTGCTGATGCCGCTGGCGATTCAGGTTCATCATGCCGTTTGTGATGGCTTCCATGTCG
GCAGAATGCTTAATGAATTACAACAGTACTGCGATGAGTGGCAGGGCGGGGCGTAATTTGATATCGAGCT
CGCTTGGACTCCTGTTGATAGATCCAGTAATGACCTCAGAACTCCATCTGGATTTGTTCAGAACGCTCGG
TTGCCGCCGGGCGTTTTTTATTGGTGAGAATCCAAGCCTCCGATCAACGTCTCATTTTCGCCAAAAGTTG
GCCCAGGGCTTCCCGGTATCAACAGGGACACCAGGATTTATTTATTCTGCGAAGTGA
